Addgene plasmid #42117: FLAG-Sec31a S799A #12#903
Depositing lab: Ayano Satoh. Depositing organization: Okayama University. Publication: CK2 phosphorylates Sec31 and regulates ER-To-Golgi trafficking. Koreishi M, Yu S, Oda M, Honjo Y, Satoh A. PLoS One. 2013;8(1):e54382. doi: 10.1371/journal.pone.0054382. Epub 2013 Jan 18. PubMed 23349870.
Backbone
  Vector backbone: pFLAG-CMV
  Backbone manufacturer: Sigma
  Backbone size w/o insert (bp): 4700
  Vector type: Mammalian Expression
Growth in bacteria
  Bacterial resistance: Ampicillin, 100 μg/mL
  Growth temperature: 37°C
  Growth strain: XL1 Blue
  Copy number: High Copy
Gene/Insert
  Gene/Insert name: Sec31a
  Species: H. sapiens (human)
  Insert size (bp): 3700
  Mutation: 779A
  Entrez Gene: SEC31A (a.k.a. ABP125, ABP130, HPBKS, HSPC275, HSPC334, NEDSOSB, SEC31L1)
  Promoter: CMV
  Tag / fusion protein: FLAG (N terminal on backbone)
  Cloning method: Restriction Enzyme; 5′ cloning site EcoRI (not destroyed); 3′ cloning site EcoRI (not destroyed)
  Sequencing primers: 5′ CMV-F; 3′ N/A
Terms and licenses: Academic/Nonprofit Terms; Industry Terms: Not Available to Industry
How to cite: FLAG-Sec31a S799A #12#903 was a gift from Ayano Satoh (Addgene plasmid # 42117 ; http://n2t.net/addgene:42117 ; RRID:Addgene_42117)
