[The description below was written by a language model from this plasmid's Addgene catalogue record.]
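Description:
FLAG-Sec31a S799A is a mammalian expression plasmid built on the commercial pFLAG-CMV backbone (about 4.7 kb without insert). It carries a roughly 3.7 kb human SEC31A coding sequence. The insert was cloned by restriction digestion into an EcoRI site that remains intact at both ends, so it can be excised with that single enzyme, although orientation would have had to be checked during construction. Expression is driven by the CMV promoter, a strong constitutive promoter suited to transient transfection of cultured mammalian cells. The backbone supplies an N-terminal FLAG epitope, so the protein can be detected or immunoprecipitated with anti-FLAG antibodies and distinguished from endogenous Sec31A. In bacteria the plasmid is maintained at high copy number under ampicillin selection. No feature table is provided, and the record does not list the origin of replication, the polyadenylation signal or any mammalian selection marker.

SEC31A encodes an outer-layer component of the COPII coat, which forms transport vesicles at ER exit sites. The construct carries a single alanine substitution that removes a serine, the usual way of making a non-phosphorylatable mutant. The record is inconsistent about the position: the plasmid name gives S799A, whereas the mutation field reads 779A, so the residue should be confirmed by sequencing. The associated publication concerns phosphorylation of Sec31 by casein kinase 2 (CK2) and its role in regulating ER-to-Golgi trafficking. This suggests the plasmid is used to express a phospho-deficient Sec31A and compare it with the wild-type protein in studies of COPII function and secretory transport.
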