>Addgene plasmid #42117 | FLAG-Sec31a S799A #12#903 | depositor partial sequence | sequence record 56854 | FLAG-Sec31a S799A #12#903 sequence 3672 bps
GAATTCAAGTTAAAGGAAGTAGATCGTACAGCCATGCAGGCATGGAGCCCTGCCCAGAATCACCCCATTT
ACCTAGCAACAGGAACATCTGCTCAGCAATTGGATGCAACATTTAGTACGAATGCTTCCCTTGAGATATT
TGAATTAGACCTCTCTGATCCATCCTTGGATATGAAATCTTGTGCCACATTCTCCTCTTCTCACAGGTAC
CACAAGTTGATTTGGGGGCCTTATAAAATGGATTCCAAAGGAGATGTCTCTGGAGTTCTGATTGCAGGTG
GTGAAAATGGAAATATTATTCTCTATGATCCTTCTAAAATTATAGCTGGAGACAAGGAAGTTGTGATTGC
CCAGAATGACAAGCATACTGGCCCAGTGAGAGCCTTGGATGTGAACATTTTCCAGACTAATCTGGTAGCT
TCTGGTGCTAATGAATCTGAAATCTACATATGGGATCTAAATAATTTTGCAACCCCAATGACACCAGGAG
CCAAAACACAGCCGCCAGAAGATATCAGCTGCATTGCATGGAACAGACAAGTTCAGCATATTTTAGCATC
AGCCAGTCCCAGTGGCCGGGCCACTGTATGGGATCTTAGGAAAAATGAGCCAATCATCAAAGTCAGTGAC
CATAGTAACAGAATGCATTGTTCTGGGTTGGCATGGCATCCTGATGTTGCTACTCAGATGGTCCTTGCCT
CCGAGGATGACCGGTTACCAGTGATCCAGATGTGGGATCTTCGATTTGCTTCCTCTCCACTTCGTGTCCT
GGAAAACCATGCCAGGGGGATTTTGGCAATTGCTTGGAGCATGGCAGATCCTGAATTGTTACTGAGCTGT
GGAAAAGATGCTAAGATTCTCTGCTCCAATCCAAACACAGGAGAGGTGTTATATGAACTTCCCACCAACA
CACAGTGGTGCTTCGATATTCAGTGGTGTCCCCGAAATCCTGCTGTCTTATCAGCTGCTTCGTTTGATGG
GCGTATCAGTGTTTATTCTATCATGGGAGGAAGCACAGATGGTTTAAGACAGAAACAAGTTGACAAGCTT
TCATCATCTTTTGGGAATCTTGATCCCTTTGGCACAGGACAGCCCCTTCCTCCGTTACAAATTCCACAGC
AGACTGCTCAGCATAGTATAGTGCTGCCTCTGAAGAAGCCGCCCAAGTGGATTCGAAGGCCTGTTGGTGC
TTCTTTTTCATTTGGAGGCAAACTGGTTACGTTTGAGAATGTCAGAATGCCTTCTCATCAGGGAGCTGAG
CAGCAGCAGCAGCAGCACCATGTGTTCATTAGTCAGGTTGTAACAGAAAAGGAGTTCCTCAGCCGATCAG
ACCAACTTCAGCAGGCTGTGCAGTCACAAGGATTTATCAATTATTGTCAAAAAAAAATTGATGCTTCTCA
GACTGAATTTGAGAAAAATGTGTGGTCCTTTTTGAAGGTAAACTTTGAGGATGATTCTCGTGGAAAATAC
CTTGAACTTCTAGGATACAGAAAAGAAGATCTAGGAAAGAAGATTGCTTTGGCCTTGAACAAAGTGGATG
GAGCCAATGTGGCTCTTAAAGACTCTGACCAGGTAGCACAGAGTGATGGGGAGGAGAGCCCTGCTGCTGA
AGAGCAGCTCTTGGGAGAGCACATTAAAGAGGAAAAAGAAGAATCTGAATTTCTACCCTCATCTGGAGGA
ACATTTAATATCTCTGTCAGTGGGGACATTGATGGTTTAATTACTCAGGCTTTGCTGACGGGCAATTTTG
AGAGTGCTGTTGACCTTTGTTTACATGATAACCGCATGGCCGATGCCATTATATTGGCCATAGCAGGTGG
ACAAGAACTCTTGGCTCGAACCCAGAAAAAATACTTCGCAAAATCCCAAAGCAAAATTACCAGGCTCATC
ACTGCAGTGGTGATGAAGAACTGGAAAGAGATTGTTGAGTCTTGTGATCTTAAAAATTGGAGAGAGGCTT
TAGCTGCAGTATTGACTTATGCAAAGCCGGATGAATTTTCAGCCCTTTGTGATCTTTTGGGAACCAGGCT
TGAAAATGAAGGAGATAGCCTCCTGCAGACTCAAGCATGTCTCTGCTATATTTGTGCAGGGAATGTAGAG
AAATTAGTTGCATGTTGGACTAAAGCTCAGGATGGAAGCCACCCTTTGTCACTTCAGGATCTGATTGAGA
AAGTTGTCATCCTGCGAAAAGCTGTGCAACTCACTCAAGCCATGGACACTAGTACTGTAGGAGTTCTCTT
GGCTGCGAAGATGAGTCAGTATGCCAATTTGTTGGCAGCTCAGGGCAGTATTGCTGCAGCCTTGGCTTTT
CTTCCTGACAACACCAACCAGCCAAATATCATGCAGCTTCGTGACAGACTTTGTAGAGCACAAGGAGAGC
CTGTAGCAGGACATGAAGCACCTAAAATTCCGTACGAGAAACAGCAGCTCCCCAAGGGCAGGCCTGGACC
AGTTGCTGGCCACCACCAGATGCCAAGAGTTCAAACTCAACAATATTATCCCCATGGAGAAAATCCTCCA
CCTCCGGGTTTCATAATGCATGGAAATGTTAATCCAAATGCTGCTGGTCAGCTTCCCACATCTCCAGGTC
ATATGCACACCCAGGTACCACCTTATCCACAGCCACAGCCTTATCAACCAGCCCAGCCGTATCCCTTCGG
AACAGGGGGGTCAGCAATGTATCGACCTCAGCAGCCTGTTGCTCCTCCTACTTCAAACGCTTACCCTAAC
ACCCCTTACATATCTTCTGCTTCTTCCTATACTGGGCAGTCTCAGCTGTACGCAGCACAGCACCAGGCCT
CTTCACCTACCTCCAGCCCTGCTACTTCTTTCCCTCCTCCCCCTTCCTCTGGAGCATCCTTCCAGCATGG
CGGACCAGGAGCTCCACCATCATCTTCAGCTTATGCACTGCCTCCTGGAACAACAGGTACACTGCCTGCT
GCCAGTGAGCTGCCTGCGTCCCAAAGAACAGGTCCTCAGAATGGTTGGAATGACCCTCCAGCTTTGAACA
GAGTACCCAAAAAGAAGAAGATGCCTGAAAACTTCATGCCTCCTGTTCCCATCACATCACCAATCATGAA
CCCGTTGGGTGACCCCCAGTCACAAATGCTGCAGCAACAGCCTTCAGCTCCAGTACCACTGTCAAGCCAG
TCTTCATTCCCACAGCCACATCTTCCAGGTGGCCAGCCCTTCCATGGCGTACAGCAACCTCTTGGTCAAA
CAGGCATGCCACCATCTTTTTCAAAGCCCAATATTGAAGGTGCCCCAGGGGCTCCTATTGGAAATACCTT
CCAGCATGTGCAGTCTTTGCCAACAAAAAAAATTACCAAGAAACCTATTCCAGATGAGCACCTCATTCTA
AAGACCACATTTGAGGATCTTATTCAGCGCTGCCTTTCTTCAGCAACAGACCCTCAAACCAAGAGGAAGC
TAGATGATGCCAGCAAACGTTTGGAGTTTCTGTATGATAAACTTAGGGAACAGACACTTTCACCAACAAT
CACCAGTGGTTTACACAACATTGCAAGGAGCATTGAAACTCGAAACTACTCAGAAGGATTGACCATGCAT
ACCCACATAGTTAGCACCAGCAACTTCAGTGAGACCTCTGCTTTCATGCCAGTTCTCAAAGTTGTTCTCA
CCCAGGCCAATAAGCTGGGTGTCTAAGAATTC
