>Addgene plasmid #42117 | FLAG-Sec31a S799A #12#903 | addgene partial sequence | sequence record 57398 | CMV-F 5'-CGCAAATGGGCGGTAGGCGTG-3'
AGCTCTCTGGCTAACTAGAGAACCCACTGCTTACTGGCTTATCGAAATTAATACGACTCACTATAGGGAG
ACCCAAGCTTGGTACCGCCACCATGGACTACAAAGACCATGACGGTGATTATAAAGATCATGATATCGAT
TACAAGGATGACGATGACAAAGAATTCAAGTTAAAGGAAGTAGATCGTACAGCCATGCAGGCATGGAGCC
CTGCCCAGAATCACCCCATTTACCTAGCAACAGGAACATCTGCTCAGCAATTGGATGCAACATTTAGTAC
GAATGCTTCCCTTGAGATATTTGAATTAGACCTCTCTGATCCATCCTTGGATATGAAATCTTGTGCCACA
TTCTCCTCTTCTCACAGGTACCACAAGTTGATTTGGGGGCCTTATAAAATGGATTCCAAAGGAGATGTCT
CTGGAGTTCTGATTGCAGGTGGTGAAAATGGAAATATTATTCTCTATGATCCTTCTAAAATTATAGCTGG
AGACAAGGAAGTTGTGATTGCCCAGAATGACAAGCATACTGGCCCAGTGAGAGCCTTGGATGTGAACATT
TTCCAGACTAATCTGGTAGCTTCTGGTGCTAATGAATCTGAAATCTACATATGGGATCTAAATAATTTTG
CAACCCCAATGACACCAGGAGCCAAAACACAGCCGCCAGAAGATATCAGCTGCATTGCATGGAACAGACA
AGTTCAGCATATTTTAGCATCAGCCAGTCCCAGTGGCCGGGCCACTGTATGGGATCTTAGGAAAAATGAG
CCAATCATCAAAGTCAGTGACCATAGTAACAGAATGCATTGTTCTGGGTTGGCATGGCATCCTGATGTTG
CTACTCAGATGGTCCTTGCCTCCGAGGATGACCGGTTACCAGTGATCCAGATGTGGGATCTTCGATTTGC
TTCCTCTCCACTTCGTGTCCTGGAA
