>Addgene plasmid #42117 | FLAG-Sec31a S799A #12#903 | addgene partial sequence | sequence record 57681 | hSec31a-F1 5'-GAAGATTGCTTTGGCCTTGA-3'
GTGGCTCTTAAAGACTCTGACCAGGTAGCACAGAGTGATGGGGAGGAGAGCCCTGCTGCTGAAGAGCAGC
TCTTGGGAGAGCACATTAAAGAGGAAAAAGAAGAATCTGAATTTCTACCCTCATCTGGAGGAACATTTAA
TATCTCTGTCAGTGGGGACATTGATGGTTTAATTACTCAGGCTTTGCTGACGGGCAATTTTGAGAGTGCT
GTTGACCTTTGTTTACATGATAACCGCATGGCCGATGCCATTATATTGGCCATAGCAGGTGGACAAGAAC
TCTTGGCTCGAACCCAGAAAAAATACTTCGCAAAATCCCAAAGCAAAATTACCAGGCTCATCACTGCAGT
GGTGATGAAGAACTGGAAAGAGATTGTTGAGTCTTGTGATCTTAAAAATTGGAGAGAGGCTTTAGCTGCA
GTATTGACTTATGCAAAGCCGGATGAATTTTCAGCCCTTTGTGATCTTTTGGGAACCAGGCTTGAAAATG
AAGGAGATAGCCTCCTGCAGACTCAAGCATGTCTCTGCTATATTTGTGCAGGGAATGTAGAGAAATTAGT
TGCATGTTGGACTAAAGCTCAGGATGGAAGCCACCCTTTGTCACTTCAGGATCTGATTGAGAAAGTTGTC
ATCCTGCGAAAAGCTGTGCAACTCACTCAAGCCATGGACACTAGTACTGTAGGAGTTCTCTTGGCTGCGA
AGATGAGTCAGTATGCCAATTTGTTGGCAGCTCAGGGCAGTATTGCTGCAGCCTTGGCTTTTCTTCCTGA
CAACACCAACCAGCCAAATATCATGCAGCTTCGTGACAGACTTTGTAGAGCACAAGGAGAGCCTGTAGCA
GGACATGAAGCACCTAAAATTCCGTACGAGAAACAGCAGCTCCCCAAGGGCAGGC
